>Addgene plasmid #81465 | pDONR223_GATA3_p.S118F | addgene full sequence | sequence record 167257 | Addgene NGS result
CTTTCCTGCGTTATCCCCTGATTCTGTGGATAACCGTATTACCGCCTTTGAGTGAGCTGATACCGCTCGC
CGCAGCCGAACGACCGAGCGCAGCGAGTCAGTGAGCGAGGAAGCGGAAGAGCGCCCAATACGCAAACCGC
CTCTCCCCGCGCGTTGGCCGATTCATTAATGCAGCTGGCACGACAGGTTTCCCGACTGGAAAGCGGGCAG
TGAGCGCAACGCAATTAATACGCGTACCGCTAGCCAGGAAGAGTTTGTAGAAACGCAAAAAGGCCATCCG
TCAGGATGGCCTTCTGCTTAGTTTGATGCCTGGCAGTTTATGGCGGGCGTCCTGCCCGCCACCCTCCGGG
CCGTTGCTTCACAACGTTCAAATCCGCTCCCGGCGGATTTGTCCTACTCAGGAGAGCGTTCACCGACAAA
CAACAGATAAAACGAAAGGCCCAGTCTTCCGACTGAGCCTTTCGTTTTATTTGATGCCTGGCAGTTCCCT
ACTCTCGCGTTAACGCTAGCATGGATGTTTTCCCAGTCACGACGTTGTAAAACGACGGCCAGTCTTAAGC
TCGGGCCCCAAATAATGATTTTATTTTGACTGATAGTGACCTGTTCGTTGCAACAAATTGATGAGCAATG
CTTTTTTATAATGCCAACTTTGTACAAAAAAGTTGGCACCATGGAGGCGACGGCGGACCAGCCGCGCTGG
GTGAGCCACCACCACCCCGCCGTGCTCAACGGGCAGCACCCGGACACGCACCACCCGGGCCTCAGCCACT
CCTACATGGACGCGGCGCAGTACCCGCTGCCGGAGGAGGTGGATGTGCTTTTTAACATCGACGGTCAAGG
CAACCACGTCCCGCCCTACTACGGAAACTCGGTCAGGGCCACGGTGCAGAGGTACCCTCCGACCCACCAC
GGGAGCCAGGTGTGCCGCCCGCCTCTGCTTCATGGATCCCTACCCTGGCTGGACGGCGGCAAAGCCCTGG
GCAGCCACCACACCGCCTCCCCCTGGAATCTCAGCCCCTTCTTCAAGACGTCCATCCACCACGGCTCCCC
GGGGCCCCTCTCCGTCTACCCCCCGGCCTCGTCCTCCTCCTTGTCGGGGGGCCACGCCAGCCCGCACCTC
TTCACCTTCCCGCCCACCCCGCCGAAGGACGTCTCCCCGGACCCATCGCTGTCCACCCCAGGCTCGGCCG
GCTCGGCCCGGCAGGACGAGAAAGAGTGCCTCAAGTACCAGGTGCCCCTGCCCGACAGCATGAAGCTGGA
GTCGTCCCACTCCCGTGGCAGCATGACCGCCCTGGGTGGAGCCTCCTCGTCGACCCACCACCCCATCACC
ACCTACCCGCCCTACGTGCCCGAGTACAGCTCCGGACTCTTCCCCCCCAGCAGCCTGCTGGGCGGCTCCC
CCACCGGCTTCGGATGCAAGTCCAGGCCCAAGGCCCGGTCCAGCACAGAAGGCAGGGAGTGTGTGAACTG
TGGGGCAACCTCGACCCCACTGTGGCGGCGAGATGGCACGGGACACTACCTGTGCAACGCCTGCGGGCTC
TATCACAAAATGAACGGACAGAACCGGCCCCTCATTAAGCCCAAGCGAAGGCTGTCTGCAGCCAGGAGAG
CAGGGACGTCCTGTGCGAACTGTCAGACCACCACAACCACACTCTGGAGGAGGAATGCCAATGGGGACCC
TGTCTGCAATGCCTGTGGGCTCTACTACAAGCTTCACAATATTAACAGACCCCTGACTATGAAGAAGGAA
GGCATCCAGACCAGAAACCGAAAAATGTCTAGCAAATCCAAAAAGTGCAAAAAAGTGCATGACTCACTGG
AGGACTTCCCCAAGAACAGCTCGTTTAACCCGGCCGCCCTCTCCAGACACATGTCCTCCCTGAGCCACAT
CTCGCCCTTCAGCCACTCCAGCCACATGCTGACCACGCCCACGCCGATGCACCCGCCATCCAGCCTGTCC
TTTGGACCACACCACCCCTCCAGCATGGTCACCGCCATGGGTTGATTGCCAACTTTCTTGTACAAAGTTG
GCATTATAAGAAAGCATTGCTTATCAATTTGTTGCAACGAACAGGTCACTATCAGTCAAAATAAAATCAT
TATTTGCCATCCAGCTGATATCCCCTATAGTGAGTCGTATTACATGGTCATAGCTGTTTCCTGGCAGCTC
TGGCCCGTGTCTCAAAATCTCTGATGTTACATTGCACAAGATAAAAATATATCATCATGCCTCCTCTAGA
CCAGCCAGGACAGAAATGCCTCGACTTCGCTGCTACCCAAGGTTGCCGGGTGACGCACACCGTGGAAACG
GATGAAGGCACGAACCCAGTGGACATAAGCCTGTTCGGTTCGTAAGCTGTAATGCAAGTAGCGTATGCGC
TCACGCAACTGGTCCAGAACCTTGACCGAACGCAGCGGTGGTAACGGCGCAGTGGCGGTTTTCATGGCTT
GTTATGACTGTTTTTTTGGGGTACAGTCTATGCCTCGGGCATCCAAGCAGCAAGCGCGTTACGCCGTGGG
TCGATGTTTGATGTTATGGAGCAGCAACGATGTTACGCAGCAGGGCAGTCGCCCTAAAACAAAGTTAAAC
ATTATGAGGGAAGCGGTGATCGCCGAAGTATCGACTCAACTATCAGAGGTAGTTGGCGTCATCGAGCGCC
ATCTCGAACCGACGTTGCTGGCCGTACATTTGTACGGCTCCGCAGTGGATGGCGGCCTGAAGCCACACAG
TGATATTGATTTGCTGGTTACGGTGACCGTAAGGCTTGATGAAACAACGCGGCGAGCTTTGATCAACGAC
CTTTTGGAAACTTCGGCTTCCCCTGGAGAGAGCGAGATTCTCCGCGCTGTAGAAGTCACCATTGTTGTGC
ACGACGACATCATTCCGTGGCGTTATCCAGCTAAGCGCGAACTGCAATTTGGAGAATGGCAGCGCAATGA
CATTCTTGCAGGTATCTTCGAGCCAGCCACGATCGACATTGATCTGGCTATCTTGCTGACAAAAGCAAGA
GAACATAGCGTTGCCTTGGTAGGTCCAGCGGCGGAGGAACTCTTTGATCCGGTTCCTGAACAGGATCTAT
TTGAGGCGCTAAATGAAACCTTAACGCTATGGAACTCGCCGCCCGACTGGGCTGGCGATGAGCGAAATGT
AGTGCTTACGTTGTCCCGCATTTGGTACAGCGCAGTAACCGGCAAAATCGCGCCGAAGGATGTCGCTGCC
GACTGGGCAATGGAGCGCCTGCCGGCCCAGTATCAGCCCGTCATACTTGAAGCTAGACAGGCTTATCTTG
GACAAGAAGAAGATCGCTTGGCCTCGCGCGCAGATCAGTTGGAAGAATTTGTCCACTACGTGAAAGGCGA
GATCACCAAGGTAGTCGGCAAATAACCCTCGAGCCACCCATGACCAAAATCCCTTAACGTGAGTTACGCG
TCGTTCCACTGAGCGTCAGACCCCGTAGAAAAGATCAAAGGATCTTCTTGAGATCCTTTTTTTCTGCGCG
TAATCTGCTGCTTGCAAACAAAAAAACCACCGCTACCAGCGGTGGTTTGTTTGCCGGATCAAGAGCTACC
AACTCTTTTTCCGAAGGTAACTGGCTTCAGCAGAGCGCAGATACCAAATACTGTTCTTCTAGTGTAGCCG
TAGTTAGGCCACCACTTCAAGAACTCTGTAGCACCGCCTACATACCTCGCTCTGCTAATCCTGTTACCAG
TGGCTGCTGCCAGTGGCGATAAGTCGTGTCTTACCGGGTTGGACTCAAGACGATAGTTACCGGATAAGGC
GCAGCGGTCGGGCTGAACGGGGGGTTCGTGCACACAGCCCAGCTTGGAGCGAACGACCTACACCGAACTG
AGATACCTACAGCGTGAGCTATGAGAAAGCGCCACGCTTCCCGAAGGGAGAAAGGCGGACAGGTATCCGG
TAAGCGGCAGGGTCGGAACAGGAGAGCGCACGAGGGAGCTTCCAGGGGGAAACGCCTGGTATCTTTATAG
TCCTGTCGGGTTTCGCCACCTCTGACTTGAGCGTCGATTTTTGTGATGCTCGTCAGGGGGGCGGAGCCTA
TGGAAAAACGCCAGCAACGCGGCCTTTTTACGGTTCCTGGCCTTTTGCTGGCCTTTTGCTCACATGTT
Features (pLannotate 1.2.2; 12 found; start..end, strand, type, name):
    121..213     +  CDS            lacI (fragment): lac repressor; lacI; The lac repressor binds to the lac operator to inhibit transcription in E. coli. This inhibition can be relieved by adding lactose or isopropyl-β-D-thiogalactopyranoside (IPTG).
    268..295     -  terminator     rrnB T2 terminator: transcription terminator T2 from the E. coli rrnB gene
    427..470     +  terminator     rrnB T1 terminator: Escherichia coli rrnB; transcription terminator T1 from the E. coli rrnB gene
    517..553     -  CDS            lacZα (fragment): LacZα fragment of β-galactosidase; lacZ fragment
    570..665     +  protein_bind   attL3: mutant version of attL; recombination site for the Gateway® LR reaction LR Clonase™
    671..2002    +  CDS            GATA3: GATA3_HUMAN - Experimental evidence at protein level: Swiss-Prot protein existence level 1. Transcriptional activator which binds to the enhancer of the T-cell receptor alpha and delta genes. Binds to the consensus sequence 5'-AGATAG-3'. Required for the T-helper 2 (Th2) differentiation process following immune and inflammatory responses. From Homo sapiens (Human).
   2010..2105    -  protein_bind   attL3: mutant version of attL; recombination site for the Gateway® LR reaction LR Clonase™
   2124..2142    -  promoter       T7 promoter: promoter for bacteriophage T7 RNA polymerase
   2332..2355    +  promoter       Pc promoter (fragment): intI1 (promoter lies within the coding sequence); class 1 integron promoter
   2531..2587    +  CDS            GmR (fragment): gentamycin acetyltransferase; aacC1; confers resistance to gentamycin
   2594..3385    +  CDS            SmR: aminoglycoside adenylyltransferase (Murphy, 1985); aadA; confers resistance to spectinomycin and streptomycin
   3478..4066    +  rep_origin     ori: high-copy-number ColE1/pMB1/pBR322/pUC origin of replication
