[The description below was written by a language model from this plasmid's Addgene catalogue record and pLannotate feature annotations shown in this document.]
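Description:
pDONR223_GATA3_p.S118F is a Gateway entry clone built on the Invitrogen pDONR223 backbone, carrying a mutant allele of the human transcription factor GATA3 (reference transcript NM_001002295.1). It belongs to the Target Accelerator Plasmid Collection, a set of cancer-associated variant ORFs assembled for systematic functional testing of rare tumour alleles. The sequenced plasmid is about 4.1 kb. It replicates in E. coli from a high-copy ColE1/pUC-type origin and is selected with spectinomycin through the aadA (SmR) aminoglycoside adenylyltransferase gene. This gene sits downstream of a fragment of the class 1 integron Pc promoter and a remnant of a gentamicin resistance gene.

The GATA3 coding sequence (roughly 1.3 kb) carries the named S118F substitution, and the record also lists a V3A change. The ORF is flanked by two attL recombination sites, which the automated annotation labels both as attL3. These sites let LR Clonase transfer the ORF into any compatible Gateway destination vector. The insert is in "closed" configuration, meaning a stop codon immediately follows the ORF, so it yields native or N-terminally tagged protein and cannot be fused to C-terminal tags supplied by a destination vector. No promoter drives the insert in this plasmid. The rrnB T1 and T2 terminators upstream of the cassette insulate it from read-through transcription, and a T7 promoter lies just beyond the downstream attL site, pointing back toward the insert. Small lacI and lacZα fragments are backbone remnants. The plasmid therefore serves as a sequence-verified shuttle and archive for the variant rather than an expression construct. Its typical use is to move the allele into expression vectors so that its activity can be compared with wild-type GATA3.
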