Addgene plasmid #81465: pDONR223_GATA3_p.S118F
Purpose: Gateway Donor vector containing GATA3 , part of the Target Accelerator Plasmid Collection.
Depositing lab: Jesse Boehm & William Hahn & David Root. Depositing organization: Broad Institute. Publication: Systematic Functional Interrogation of Rare Cancer Variants Identifies Oncogenic Alleles. Kim E, Ilic N, Shrestha Y, Zou L, Kamburov A, Zhu C, Yang X, Lubonja R, Tran N, Nguyen C, Lawrence MS, Piccioni F, Bagul M, Doench JG, Chouinard CR, Wu X, Hogstrom L, Natoli T, Tamayo P, Horn H, Corsello SM, Lage K, Root DE, Subramanian A, Golub TR, Getz G, Boehm JS, Hahn WC. Cancer Discov. 2016 Jul;6(7):714-26. doi: 10.1158/2159-8290.CD-16-0160. Epub 2016 May 4. PubMed 27147599.
Backbone
  Vector backbone: pDONR223
  Backbone manufacturer: Invitrogen
  Backbone size w/o insert (bp): 2790
  Vector type: Gateway Entry vector
Growth in bacteria
  Bacterial resistance: Spectinomycin, 50 μg/mL
  Growth temperature: 37°C
  Growth strain: DH5alpha
  Copy number: High Copy
Gene/Insert
  Gene/Insert name: GATA3 (alt name: NM_001002295.1)
  Species: H. sapiens (human)
  Mutation: V3A; S118F
  Entrez Gene: GATA3 (a.k.a. HDR, HDRS)
  Promoter: None
  Cloning method: Gateway Cloning
  Sequencing primers: 5′ M13pUC-fwd; 3′ M13-Rev
Terms and licenses: Academic/Nonprofit Terms; Industry Terms: Not Available to Industry
Depositor comments: Closed state: stop codon immediately follows insert
How to cite: pDONR223_GATA3_p.S118F was a gift from Jesse Boehm & William Hahn & David Root (Addgene plasmid # 81465 ; http://n2t.net/addgene:81465 ; RRID:Addgene_81465)
