>Addgene plasmid #81465 | pDONR223_GATA3_p.S118F | depositor partial sequence | sequence record 154784 | Insert sequence
ATGGAGGCGACGGCGGACCAGCCGCGCTGGGTGAGCCACCACCACCCCGCCGTGCTCAACGGGCAGCACC
CGGACACGCACCACCCGGGCCTCAGCCACTCCTACATGGACGCGGCGCAGTACCCGCTGCCGGAGGAGGT
GGATGTGCTTTTTAACATCGACGGTCAAGGCAACCACGTCCCGCCCTACTACGGAAACTCGGTCAGGGCC
ACGGTGCAGAGGTACCCTCCGACCCACCACGGGAGCCAGGTGTGCCGCCCGCCTCTGCTTCATGGATCCC
TACCCTGGCTGGACGGCGGCAAAGCCCTGGGCAGCCACCACACCGCCTCCCCCTGGAATCTCAGCCCCTT
CTTCAAGACGTCCATCCACCACGGCTCCCCGGGGCCCCTCTCCGTCTACCCCCCGGCCTCGTCCTCCTCC
TTGTCGGGGGGCCACGCCAGCCCGCACCTCTTCACCTTCCCGCCCACCCCGCCGAAGGACGTCTCCCCGG
ACCCATCGCTGTCCACCCCAGGCTCGGCCGGCTCGGCCCGGCAGGACGAGAAAGAGTGCCTCAAGTACCA
GGTGCCCCTGCCCGACAGCATGAAGCTGGAGTCGTCCCACTCCCGTGGCAGCATGACCGCCCTGGGTGGA
GCCTCCTCGTCGACCCACCACCCCATCACCACCTACCCGCCCTACGTGCCCGAGTACAGCTCCGGACTCT
TCCCCCCCAGCAGCCTGCTGGGCGGCTCCCCCACCGGCTTCGGATGCAAGTCCAGGCCCAAGGCCCGGTC
CAGCACAGAAGGCAGGGAGTGTGTGAACTGTGGGGCAACCTCGACCCCACTGTGGCGGCGAGATGGCACG
GGACACTACCTGTGCAACGCCTGCGGGCTCTATCACAAAATGAACGGACAGAACCGGCCCCTCATTAAGC
CCAAGCGAAGGCTGTCTGCAGCCAGGAGAGCAGGGACGTCCTGTGCGAACTGTCAGACCACCACAACCAC
ACTCTGGAGGAGGAATGCCAATGGGGACCCTGTCTGCAATGCCTGTGGGCTCTACTACAAGCTTCACAAT
ATTAACAGACCCCTGACTATGAAGAAGGAAGGCATCCAGACCAGAAACCGAAAAATGTCTAGCAAATCCA
AAAAGTGCAAAAAAGTGCATGACTCACTGGAGGACTTCCCCAAGAACAGCTCGTTTAACCCGGCCGCCCT
CTCCAGACACATGTCCTCCCTGAGCCACATCTCGCCCTTCAGCCACTCCAGCCACATGCTGACCACGCCC
ACGCCGATGCACCCGCCATCCAGCCTGTCCTTTGGACCACACCACCCCTCCAGCATGGTCACCGCCATGG
GT
