>Addgene plasmid #81465 | pDONR223_GATA3_p.S118F | addgene partial sequence | sequence record 156434 | M13-F20 5'-TGTAAAACGACGGCCAGT-3'
TTGCAACAAATTGATGAGCAATGCTTTTTTATAATGCCAACTTTGTACAAAAAAGTTGGCACCATGGAGG
CGACGGCGGACCAGCCGCGCTGGGTGAGCCACCACCACCCCGCCGTGCTCAACGGGCAGCACCCGGACAC
GCACCACCCGGGCCTCAGCCACTCCTACATGGACGCGGCGCAGTACCCGCTGCCGGAGGAGGTGGATGTG
CTTTTTAACATCGACGGTCAAGGCAACCACGTCCCGCCCTACTACGGAAACTCGGTCAGGGCCACGGTGC
AGAGGTACCCTCCGACCCACCACGGGAGCCAGGTGTGCCGCCCGCCTCTGCTTCATGGATCCCTACCCTG
GCTGGACGGCGGCAAAGCCCTGGGCAGCCACCACACCGCCTCCCCCTGGAATCTCAGCCCCTTCTTCAAG
ACGTCCATCCACCACGGCTCCCCGGGGCCCCTCTCCGTCTACCCCCCGGCCTCGTCCTCCTCCTTGTCGG
GGGGCCACGCCAGCCCGCACCTCTTCACCTTCCCGCCCACCCCGCCGAAGGACGTCTCCCCGGACCCATC
GCTGTCCACCCCAGGCTCGGCCGGCTCGGCCCGGCAGGACGAGAAAGAGTGCCTCAAGTACCAGGTGCCC
CTGCCCGACAGCATGAAGCTGGAGTCGTCCCACTCCCGTGGCAGCATGACCGCCCTGGGTGGAGCCTCCT
CGTCGACCCACCACCCCATCACCACCTACCCGCCCTACGTGCCCGAGTACAGCTCCGGACTCTTCCCCCC
CAGCAGCCTGCTGGGCGGCTCCCCCACCGGCTTCGGATGCAAGTCCAGGCCCAAGGCCCGGTCCAGCACA
GAAGGCAGGGAGTGTGTGAACTGTGGGGCAACCTCGACCCCACTGTGGCGGCGAGATGGCACGGGACACT
ACCTGTGCAACGCCTGCGGGCTCTATCACAAAATGAACGGACAGAAC
